Addgene plasmid #246351: pMXs-VP16-ZF43-2A-TagBFP-WPRE_pKG2988
Purpose: ZFa Retrovirus expressing VP16-ZF43-2A-TagBFP
Depositing lab: Kate Galloway. Depositing organization: Massachusetts Institute of Technology. Publication: Programmable promoter editing for precise control of transgene expression. Kabaria SR, Bae Y, Ehmann ME, Lende-Dorn BA, Beitz AM, Peterman EL, Love KS, Ploessl DS, Galloway KE. Nat Biotechnol. 2025 Oct 13. doi: 10.1038/s41587-025-02854-y. PubMed 41083901.
Backbone
  Vector backbone: pMXs-gw
  Vector type: Mammalian Expression, Retroviral
Growth in bacteria
  Bacterial resistance: Ampicillin, 100 μg/mL
  Growth temperature: 30°C
  Growth strain: NEB Stable
  Copy number: High Copy
Gene/Insert
  Gene/Insert name: VP16-ZF43-2A-TagBFP
  Species: Synthetic
  Mutation: none
  Cloning method: Gateway Cloning
Resource information
  A portion of this plasmid was derived from a plasmid made by: Addgene #138761
Terms and licenses: Academic/Nonprofit Terms; Industry Terms: Not Available to Industry
Depositor comments: Please visit https://doi.org/10.1101/2024.06.19.599813 for bioRxiv preprint.
How to cite: pMXs-VP16-ZF43-2A-TagBFP-WPRE_pKG2988 was a gift from Kate Galloway (Addgene plasmid # 246351 ; http://n2t.net/addgene:246351 ; RRID:Addgene_246351)
