[The description below was written by a language model from this plasmid's Addgene catalogue record and pLannotate feature annotations shown in this document.]
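Description:
pMXs-VP16-ZF43-2A-TagBFP-WPRE_pKG2988 is a 6.8 kb gammaretroviral transfer plasmid built on the Gateway-adapted pMXs-gw backbone, intended for packaging into Moloney murine leukemia virus (MMLV)-type particles and stable transduction of mammalian cells. In bacteria it is maintained through a high-copy ColE1/pUC-type origin and selected with ampicillin via the bla gene and its native promoter. The recorded use of a recombination-tolerant host strain is consistent with the repeated LTR sequences the plasmid carries.

The proviral unit lies on the reverse strand of the deposited sequence. It is bounded by MMLV long terminal repeats and contains the Ψ packaging signal, a truncated gag segment lacking its start codon, and a pol fragment with the splice acceptor. These elements support efficient encapsidation and processing of the viral RNA. No separate internal promoter is annotated, so expression presumably comes from the 5' LTR, as is typical of pMXs vectors.

The synthetic insert sits between attB1 and attB2 sites left by Gateway recombination. It encodes a zinc-finger activator (ZFa) made of the herpes simplex virus VP16 transactivation domain joined to the ZF43 zinc-finger DNA-binding domain, with a FLAG-type epitope fragment annotated upstream. The zinc-finger and 2A segments are not annotated themselves but correspond to the gap between VP16 and TagBFP. The 2A peptide lets the blue fluorescent protein TagBFP be co-translated as a separate product that marks transduced cells and reports relative activator dose. A WPRE downstream of the cassette enhances transcript stability and expression. The construct delivers a synthetic transcription factor that drives promoters bearing cognate ZF43 binding sites, in work on programmable control of transgene expression.
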