Features (pLannotate 1.2.2; 19 found; start..end, strand, type, name):
      1..589     +  rep_origin     ori: high-copy-number ColE1/pMB1/pBR322/pUC origin of replication
    772..824     +  CDS            lacI (fragment): lac repressor; lacI; The lac repressor binds to the lac operator to inhibit transcription in E. coli. This inhibition can be relieved by adding lactose or isopropyl-β-D-thiogalactopyranoside (IPTG).
    890..1359    -  LTR            LTR: long terminal repeat from Moloney murine leukemia virus
   1360..1481    -  LTR            3' LTR (ΔU3) (fragment): self-inactivating 3' long terminal repeat (LTR) from Moloney murine leukemia virus
   1539..2127    -  misc_feature   WPRE: woodchuck hepatitis virus posttranscriptional regulatory element
   2144..2168    +  protein_bind   attB2: mutant version of attB; recombination site for the Gateway® BP reaction BP Clonase™
   2181..2212    -  rep_origin     RSF ori (fragment): Plasmids containing the RSF 1030 origin of replication can be propagated in E. coli cells that contain additional plasmids with compatible origins.
   2221..2919    -  CDS            TagBFP: TagBFP is a basic (constitutively fluorescent) blue fluorescent protein published in 2008, derived from Entacmaea quadricolor. It is reported to be a very rapidly-maturing monomer with very low acid sensitivity.
   3271..3504    -  CDS            VP16_HHV11 (fragment): Experimental evidence at protein level: Swiss-Prot protein existence level 1. May play a role in the aggregation of tegument proteins around nucleocapsids during virus morphogenesis. From Human herpesvirus 1 (strain 17) (HHV-1) (Human herpes simplex virus 1).
   3568..3591    -  CDS            3xFLAG (fragment): three tandem FLAG® epitope tags
   3709..3733    -  protein_bind   attB1: mutant version of attB; recombination site for the Gateway® BP reaction BP Clonase™
   3739..3757    +  misc_feature   MCS (fragment): pBluescript multiple cloning site
   3776..4150    -  misc_feature   pol region: Moloney murine leukemia virus (MMLV) pol region containing the splice acceptor site
   4160..4576    -  CDS            gag (truncated): truncated Moloney murine leukemia virus (MMLV) gag gene lacking the start codon
   4653..4741    -  misc_feature   MESV Ψ (fragment): packaging signal of murine embryonic stem cell virus
   4793..4992    -  misc_feature   MMLV Ψ: packaging signal of Moloney murine leukemia virus (MMLV)
   5055..5648    -  LTR            LTR: long terminal repeat from Moloney murine leukemia virus
   5678..5782    +  promoter       AmpR promoter: bla
   5783..6643    +  CDS            AmpR: β-lactamase; bla; confers resistance to ampicillin, carbenicillin, and related antibiotics
>Addgene plasmid #246351 | pMXs-VP16-ZF43-2A-TagBFP-WPRE_pKG2988 | addgene full sequence | sequence record 491511 | Addgene NGS Result
TTGAGATCCTTTTTTTCTGCGCGTAATCTGCTGCTTGCAAACAAAAAAACCACCGCTACCAGCGGTGGTT
TGTTTGCCGGATCAAGAGCTACCAACTCTTTTTCCGAAGGTAACTGGCTTCAGCAGAGCGCAGATACCAA
ATACTGTTCTTCTAGTGTAGCCGTAGTTAGGCCACCACTTCAAGAACTCTGTAGCACCGCCTACATACCT
CGCTCTGCTAATCCTGTTACCAGTGGCTGCTGCCAGTGGCGATAAGTCGTGTCTTACCGGGTTGGACTCA
AGACGATAGTTACCGGATAAGGCGCAGCGGTCGGGCTGAACGGGGGGTTCGTGCACACAGCCCAGCTTGG
AGCGAACGACCTACACCGAACTGAGATACCTACAGCGTGAGCTATGAGAAAGCGCCACGCTTCCCGAAGG
GAGAAAGGCGGACAGGTATCCGGTAAGCGGCAGGGTCGGAACAGGAGAGCGCACGAGGGAGCTTCCAGGG
GGAAACGCCTGGTATCTTTATAGTCCTGTCGGGTTTCGCCACCTCTGACTTGAGCGTCGATTTTTGTGAT
GCTCGTCAGGGGGGCGGAGCCTATGGAAAAACGCCAGCAACGCGGCCTTTTTACGGTTCCTGGCCTTTTG
CTGGCCTTTTGCTCACATGTTCTTTCCTGCGTTATCCCCTGATTCTGTGGATAACCGTATTACCGCCTTT
GAGTGAGCTGATACCGCTCGCCGCAGCCGAACGACCGAGCGCAGCGAGTCAGTGAGCGAGGAAGCGGAAG
AGCGCCCAATACGCAAACCGCCTCTCCCCGCGCGTTGGCCGATTCATTAATGCAACTATGGCCATTTAAT
GTAAATACTTAAGAAAAAAAACCAAATTAATTTTGATACATGCTGCATGTGAAAGACCCCCGCTGACGGG
TAGTCAATCACTCAGAGGAGACCCTCCCAAGGAACAGCGAGACCACAAGTCGGATGCAACTGCAAGAGGG
TTTATTGGATACACGGGTACCCGGGCGACTCAGTCAATCGGAGGACTGGCGCCCCGAGTGAGGGGTTGTG
GGCTCTTTTATTGAGCTCGGGGAGCAGAAGCGCGCGAACAGAAGCGAGAAGCGAACTGATTGGTTAGTTC
AAATAAGGCACAGGGTCATTTCAGGTCCTTGGGGCACCCTGGAAACATCTGATGGTTCTCTAGAAACTGC
TGAGGGCTGGACCGCATCTGGGGACCATCTGTTCTTGGCCCTGAGCCGGGGCAGGAACTGCTTACCACAG
ATATCCTGTTTGGCCCATATTCAGCTGTTCCATCTGTTCTTGGCCCTGAGCCGGGGCAGGAACTGCTTAC
CACAGATATCCTGTTTGGCCCATATTCAGCTGTTCCATCTGTTCCTGACCTTGATCTGAACTTCTCTATT
CTCAGTTATGTATTTTTCCATGCCTTGCAAAATGGCGTTACTTAAGCTAGCTTGCCAAACCTACAGGTGG
GGTCTTTCATTCCCCCCTTTTTCTGGAGACTAAATAAAATCTTTTATTTTATCGTCGACGGTATCGATGC
GGGGAGGCGGCCCAAAGGGAGATCCGACTCGTCTGAGGGCGAAGGCGAAGACGCGGAAGAGGCCGCAGAG
CCGGCAGCAGGCCGCGGGAAGGAAGGTCCGCTGGATTGAGGGCCGAAGGGACGTAGCAGAAGGACGTCCC
GCGCAGAATCCAGGTGGCAACACAGGCGAGCAGCCAAGGAAAGGACGATGATTTCCCCGACAACACCACG
GAATTGTCAGTGCCCAACAGCCGAGCCCCTGTCCAGCAGCGGGCAAGGCAGGCGGCGATGAGTTCCGCCG
TGGCAATAGGGAGGGGGAAAGCGAAAGTCCCGGAAAGGAGCTGACAGGTGGTGGCAATGCCCCAACCAGT
GGGGGTTGCGTCAGCAAACACAGTGCACACCACGCCACGTTGCCTGACAACGGGCCACAACTCCTCATAA
AGAGACAGCAACCAGGATTTATACAAGGAGGAGAAAATGAAAGCCATACGGGAAGCAATAGCATGATACA
AAGGCATTAAAGCAGCGTATCCACATAGCGTAAAAGGAGCAACATAGTTAAGAATACCAGTCAATCTTTC
ACAAATTTTGTAATCCAGAGGTTGATTATCGATAAGCTATCGAACCACTTTGTACAAGAAAGCTGGGTCT
AGATATCAGCGTAATACGGTTATCCACAGAATCAGGGGATAACGTTGTTAATTAAGCTTGTGCCCCAGTT
TGCTAGGGAGGTCGCAGTATCTGGCCACTGCCACCTCGTGCTGCTCGACGTACGTTTCGTTGTTGGCCTC
CTTGATTCTTTCCAGTCTGTAGTCCACATAGTAGACGCCAGGCATCTTGAGGTTCTTAGCGGGTTTCTTG
GATCTATATGTGGTCTTGATGTTTGCGATCAGATGGCTCCCGCCCACGAGCTTCAGGGCCATGTCGTTTC
TGCCTTCCAGGCCGCCGTCAGCGGGGTACAGCGTCTCGGTGAAGGCCTCCCAGCCGAGTGTTTTCTTCTG
CATCACAGGGCCGTTGGATGTGAAGTTCACCCCTCTGATCTTGACGTTGTAGATGAGGCAGCCGTCCTGG
AGGCTGGTGTCCTGGGTAGCGGTCAGCACGCCCCCGTCTTCGTATGTGGTGACTCTCTCCCATGTGAAGC
CCTCAGGGAAGGACTGCTTGAAGAAGTCGGGGATGCCCTGGGTGTGGTTGATGAAGGTCTTGCTGCCGTA
GAGGAAGCTAGTAGCCAGGATGTCGAAGGCGAAGGGGAGAGGGCCGCCCTCGACCACCTTGATTCTCATG
GTCTGGGTGCCCTCGTAGGGCTTGCCTTCGCCCTCGGATGTGCACTTGAAGTGATGGTTGTCCACGGTGC
CCTCCATGTACAGCTTCATGTGCATGTTCTCCTTAATCAGCTCGCTCATACTTCCTGGTGCAGGTCCAGG
GTTCTCCTCCACGTCTCCAGCCTGCTTCAGCAGGCTGAAGTTAGTAGCTCCGCTTCCAGATCCTCTCAGG
TGGGTTTTTAGGTGCCGGTTCAGGTTGTCGCGGCGACTGAAGTTGCGCATGCATATTCGGCATTGGAATG
GCTTCTCGCCGGTGTGCGTACGTAGATGCCCCGCCAAGTGCTCCTTCTGGGAGAAATTTCGCATACAGAT
CCGACACTGAAACGGTTTTTCACCGGTATGAGTACGGGTATGCCTGTCAAGCCTGTCCTGGCGCGAAAAG
TTCCGCATGCAAATGCGACACTGGAAGGGGCGCTCCCCGGGTCTAGCTCCACCACCGTATTCGTCTATAC
CCAAGGCATCAGTAAACATCTGTTCAAATTCGAAATCGGCCATGTCCAAAGCACCGTATGGAGCTGAATC
GTGTGGTGTGAAACCAGGTCCTGGTGAATCTCCATCTCCTAACATATCCAAGTCAAAATCGTCTAAGGCA
TCTGCATGTGCCATAGCTACGTCCTCACCGTCCAAATGTAACTCATCACCTAAAGAAACATCGGTTGGTG
GGGCCTGCAGTCCACCGTCGACGGGAACGCCATGGATACCGACTTTGCGCTTTTTCTTAGGAGCCATTTT
ATCGTCATCGTCTTTGTAGTCAATATCGTGGTCCTTGTAGTCGCCATCGTGATCCTTATAATCCATGGTG
GCACATTGGGATCCAAGCTTGAATTCAGTAGTACCGGATCCAGTCGACTGAATTGGTTCCCATGGTGGAG
CCTGCTTTTTTGTACAAACTTGTTTGATAGCTTATCGATACCGTCGATTAACTAGCTAGATCCGGCAGTC
TAGAGGATGGTCCACCCCCGGGGTCGGCAGCCTTCACGTGGGCGGCGTGTATCCAAGCTGCGATGCCGTC
TACTTTGAGGGCGGTGGGGGTGGTCAGCAGGACTGTGTAAGGTCCTTTCCAGCGAGGTTCTAGGTTCTTA
GTCTGGTGTCGGCGGACCCACACTGTGTCGCCGACTCGGTAAGGGTGAGGTACCACCGGTCGGTCCAGTT
GTTCTTGGTAGGCTGCCGCCAGAGGTCTCCAGACTTCGTGCTGGACTAAGTAGAGAGCCTGTAAGTGAGC
TTGGAGAGAGGGGCTGTTAGTAACTCTTGTCATGTCAGGGTCAGGGAAGTTTACAAGGGGCGGGGGTGCC
CCATATAAGATCTCATATGGCCATATGGGGGCGCCTAGAGAAGGAGTGAGGGCTGGATAAAGGGAGGATC
GAGGCGGGGTCGAACGAGGAGGTTCAAGGGGGAGAGACGGGGCGGATGGAGGAAGAGGAGGCGGAGGCTT
AGGGTGTACAAAGGGCTTGACCCAGGGAGGGGGGTCAAAAGCCAAGGCTTCCCAGGTCACGATGTAGGGG
ACCTGGTCTGGGTGTCCATGCGGGCCAGGTGAAAAGACCTTGATCTTAACCTGGGTGATGAGGTCTCGGT
TAAAGGTGCCGTCTCGCGGCCATCCGACGTTAAAGGTTGGCCATTCTGCAGAGCAGAAGGTAACCCAACG
TCTCTTCTTGACATCTACCGACTGGTTGTGAGCGATCCGCTCGACATCTTTCCAGTGACCTAAGGTCAAA
CTTAAGGGAGTGGTAACAGTCTGGCCCTAATTTTCAGACAAATACAGAAACACAGTCAGACAGAGACAAC
ACAGAACGATGCTGCAGCAGACAAGACGCGCGGCGCGGCTTCGGTCCCAAACCGAAAGCAAAAATTCAGA
CGGAGGCGGGAACTGTTTTAGGTTCTCGTCTCCTACCAGAACCACATATCCCTCCTATTAGGGGGGTGCA
CCAAAGAGTCCAAAACGATCGGGATTTTTGGACTCAGGTCGGGCCACAAAAACGGCCCCCGAAGTCCCTG
GGACGTCTCCCAGGGTTGCGGCCGGGTGTTCCGAACTCGTCAGTTCCACCACGGGTCCGCCAGATACAGA
GCTAGTTAGCTAACTAGTACCGACGCAGGCGCATAAAATCAGTCATAGACACTAGACAATCGGACAGACA
CAGATAAGTTGCTGGCCAGCTTACCTCCCGGTGGTGGGTCGGTGGTCCCTGGGCAGGGGTCTCCCGATCC
CGGACGAGCCCCCAAATGAAAGACCCCCGCTGACGGGTAGTCAATCACTCAGAGGAGACCCTCCCAAGGA
ACAGCGAGACCACAAGTCGGATGCAACTGCAAGAGGGTTTATTGGATACACGGGTACCCGGGCGACTCAG
TCAATCGGAGGACTGGCGCGCCGAGTGAGGGGTTGTGGGCTCTTTTATTGAGCTCGGGGAGCAGAAGCGC
GCGAACAGAAGCGAGAAGCGAACTGATTGGTTAGTTCAAATAAGGCACAGGGTCATTTCAGGTCCTTGGG
GCACCCTGGAAACATCTGATGGTTCTCTAGAAACTGCTGAGGGCTGGACCGCATCTGGGGACCATCTGTT
CTTGGCCCTGAGCCGGGGCAGGAACTGCTTACCACAGATATCCTGTTTGGCCCATATTCAGCTGTTCCAT
CTGTTCTTGGCCCTGAGCCGGGGCAGGAACTGCTTACCACAGATATCCTGTTTGGCCCATATTCAGCTGT
TCCATCTGTTCCTGACCTTGATCTGAACTTTTCTATTCTCAGTTATGTATTTTTCCATGCCTTGCAAAAT
GGCGTTACTTAAGCTAGCTTGCCAAACCTACAGGTGGGGTCTTTCATTATGCAGGTGGCACTTTTCGGGG
AAATGTGCGCGGAACCCCTATTTGTTTATTTTTCTAAATACATTCAAATATGTATCCGCTCATGAGACAA
TAACCCTGATAAATGCTTCAATAATATTGAAAAAGGAAGAGTATGAGTATTCAACATTTCCGTGTCGCCC
TTATTCCCTTTTTTGCGGCATTTTGCCTTCCTGTTTTTGCTCACCCAGAAACGCTGGTGAAAGTAAAAGA
TGCTGAAGATCAGTTGGGTGCACGAGTGGGTTACATCGAACTGGATCTCAACAGCGGTAAGATCCTTGAG
AGTTTTCGCCCCGAAGAACGTTTTCCAATGATGAGCACTTTTAAAGTTCTGCTATGTGGCGCGGTATTAT
CCCGTATTGACGCCGGGCAAGAGCAACTCGGTCGCCGCATACACTATTCTCAGAATGACTTGGTTGAGTA
CTCACCAGTCACAGAAAAGCATCTTACGGATGGCATGACAGTAAGAGAATTATGCAGTGCTGCCATAACC
ATGAGTGATAACACTGCGGCCAACTTACTTCTGACAACGATCGGAGGACCGAAGGAGCTAACCGCTTTTT
TGCACAACATGGGGGATCATGTAACTCGCCTTGATCGTTGGGAACCGGAGCTGAATGAAGCCATACCAAA
CGACGAGCGTGACACCACGATGCCTGTAGCAATGGCAACAACGTTGCGCAAACTATTAACTGGCGAACTA
CTTACTCTAGCTTCCCGGCAACAATTAATAGACTGGATGGAGGCGGATAAAGTTGCAGGACCACTTCTGC
GCTCGGCCCTTCCGGCTGGCTGGTTTATTGCTGATAAATCTGGAGCCGGTGAGCGTGGGTCTCGCGGTAT
CATTGCAGCACTGGGGCCAGATGGTAAGCCCTCCCGTATCGTAGTTATCTACACGACGGGGAGTCAGGCA
ACTATGGATGAACGAAATAGACAGATCGCTGAGATAGGTGCCTCACTGATTAAGCATTGGTAACTGTCAG
ACCAAGTTTACTCATATATACTTTAGATTGATTTGCGGCCGGCCGCAAAAGGATCTAGGTGAAGATCCTT
TTTGATAATCTCATGACCAAAATCCCTTAACGTGAGTTTTCGTTCCACTGAGCGTCAGACCCCGTAGAAA
AGATCAAAGGATCTTC
